>Addgene plasmid #86649 | alpha7-nAChR(scramble control) | addgene full sequence | sequence record 178015 | Addgene NGS Result
GAACGCTGACGTCATCAACCCGCTCCAAGGAATCGCGGGCCCAGTGTCACTAGGCGGGAACACCCAGCGC
GCGTGCGCCCTGGCAGGAAGATGGCTGTGAGGGACAGGGGAGTGGCGCCCTGCAATATTTGCATGTCGCT
ATGTGTTCTGGGAAATCACCATAAACGTGAAATGTCTTTGGATTTGGGAATCTTATAAGTTCTGTATGAG
ACCACAGATCCCCGCTCCTCATATATCATCAATATTCAAGAGATATTGATGATATATGAGGAGCTTTTTG
GAAAAGCTTATCGATACCGTCGACCTCGAGGGGGGGCCCGGTACCAGCTTTTGTTCCCTTTAGTGAGGGT
TAATTTCGAGCTTGGCGTAATCATGGTCATAGCTGTTTCCTGTGTGAAATTGTTATCCGCTCACAATTCC
ACACAACATACGAGCCGGAAGCATAAAGTGTAAAGCCTGGGGTGCCTAATGAGTGAGCTAACTCACATTA
ATTGCGTTGCGCTCACTGCCCGCTTTCCAGTCGGGAAACCTGTCGTGCCAGCTGCATTAATGAATCGGCC
AACGCGCGGGGAGAGGCGGTTTGCGTATTGGGCGCTCTTCCGCTTCCTCGCTCACTGACTCGCTGCGCTC
GGTCGTTCGGCTGCGGCGAGCGGTATCAGCTCACTCAAAGGCGGTAATACGGTTATCCACAGAATCAGGG
GATAACGCAGGAAAGAACATGTGAGCAAAAGGCCAGCAAAAGGCCAGGAACCGTAAAAAGGCCGCGTTGC
TGGCGTTTTTCCATAGGCTCCGCCCCCCTGACGAGCATCACAAAAATCGACGCTCAAGTCAGAGGTGGCG
AAACCCGACAGGACTATAAAGATACCAGGCGTTTCCCCCTGGAAGCTCCCTCGTGCGCTCTCCTGTTCCG
ACCCTGCCGCTTACCGGATACCTGTCCGCCTTTCTCCCTTCGGGAAGCGTGGCGCTTTCTCATAGCTCAC
GCTGTAGGTATCTCAGTTCGGTGTAGGTCGTTCGCTCCAAGCTGGGCTGTGTGCACGAACCCCCCGTTCA
GCCCGACCGCTGCGCCTTATCCGGTAACTATCGTCTTGAGTCCAACCCGGTAAGACACGACTTATCGCCA
CTGGCAGCAGCCACTGGTAACAGGATTAGCAGAGCGAGGTATGTAGGCGGTGCTACAGAGTTCTTGAAGT
GGTGGCCTAACTACGGCTACACTAGAAGAACAGTATTTGGTATCTGCGCTCTGCTGAAGCCAGTTACCTT
CGGAAAAAGAGTTGGTAGCTCTTGATCCGGCAAACAAACCACCGCTGGTAGCGGTGGTTTTTTTGTTTGC
AAGCAGCAGATTACGCGCAGAAAAAAAGGATCTCAAGAAGATCCTTTGATCTTTTCTACGGGGTCTGACG
CTCAGTGGAACGAAAACTCACGTTAAGGGATTTTGGTCATGAGATTATCAAAAAGGATCTTCACCTAGAT
CCTTTTAAATTAAAAATGAAGTTTTAAATCAATCTAAAGTATATATGAGTAAACTTGGTCTGACAGTTAC
CAATGCTTAATCAGTGAGGCACCTATCTCAGCGATCTGTCTATTTCGTTCATCCATAGTTGCCTGACTCC
CCGTCGTGTAGATAACTACGATACGGGAGGGCTTACCATCTGGCCCCAGTGCTGCAATGATACCGCGAGA
CCCACGCTCACCGGCTCCAGATTTATCAGCAATAAACCAGCCAGCCGGAAGGGCCGAGCGCAGAAGTGGT
CCTGCAACTTTATCCGCCTCCATCCAGTCTATTAATTGTTGCCGGGAAGCTAGAGTAAGTAGTTCGCCAG
TTAATAGTTTGCGCAACGTTGTTGCCATTGCTACAGGCATCGTGGTGTCACGCTCGTCGTTTGGTATGGC
TTCATTCAGCTCCGGTTCCCAACGATCAAGGCGAGTTACATGATCCCCCATGTTGTGCAAAAAAGCGGTT
AGCTCCTTCGGTCCTCCGATCGTTGTCAGAAGTAAGTTGGCCGCAGTGTTATCACTCATGGTTATGGCAG
CACTGCATAATTCTCTTACTGTCATGCCATCCGTAAGATGCTTTTCTGTGACTGGTGAGTACTCAACCAA
GTCATTCTGAGAATAGTGTATGCGGCGACCGAGTTGCTCTTGCCCGGCGTCAATACGGGATAATACCGCG
CCACATAGCAGAACTTTAAAAGTGCTCATCATTGGAAAACGTTCTTCGGGGCGAAAACTCTCAAGGATCT
TACCGCTGTTGAGATCCAGTTCGATGTAACCCACTCGTGCACCCAACTGATCTTCAGCATCTTTTACTTT
CACCAGCGTTTCTGGGTGAGCAAAAACAGGAAGGCAAAATGCCGCAAAAAAGGGAATAAGGGCGACACGG
AAATGTTGAATACTCATACTCTTCCTTTTTCAATATTATTGAAGCATTTATCAGGGTTATTGTCTCATGA
GCGGATACATATTTGAATGTATTTAGAAAAATAAACAAATAGGGGTTCCGCGCACATTTCCCCGAAAAGT
GCCACCTAAATTGTAAGCGTTAATATTTTGTTAAAATTCGCGTTAAATTTTTGTTAAATCAGCTCATTTT
TTAACCAATAGGCCGAAATCGGCAAAATCCCTTATAAATCAAAAGAATAGACCGAGATAGGGT
[37 nt withheld, positions 2654-2690]
AAAGAACGTGGACTCCAACGTCAAAGG
[49 nt withheld, positions 2718-2766]
T
[91 nt withheld, positions 2768-2858]
G
[124 nt withheld, positions 2860-2983]
CCCATTCGCCATTCAGGCTGCGCAACTGTTGGGAAGGGCGATCGGTGCGGGCCTCTTCGCTATTACGCCA
GCTGGCGAAAGGGGGATGTGCTGCAAGGCGATTAAGTTGGGTAACGCCAGGGTTTTCCCAGTCACGACGT
TGTAAAACGACGGCCAGTGAATTGTAATACGACTCACTATAGGGCGAATTGGAGCTCCACCGCGGTGGCG
GCCGCTCTAGAACTAGTGGATCCCCCGGGCTGCATGGGGTCGTGCGCTCCTTTCGGTCGGGCGCTGCGGG
TCGTGGGGCGGGCGTCAGGCACCGGGCTTGCGGGTCATGCACCAGGTGCGCGGTCCTTCGGGCACCTCGA
CGTCGGCGGTGACGGTGAAGCCGAGCCGCTCGTAGAAGGGGAGGTTGCGGGGCGCGGAGGTCTCCAGGAA
GGCGGGCACCCCGGCGCGCTCGGCCGCCTCCACTCCGGGGAGCACGACGGCGCTGCCCAGACCCTTGCCC
TGGTGGTCGGGCGAGACGCCGACGGTGGCCAGGAACCACGCGGGCTCCTTGGGCCGGTGCGGCGCCAGGA
GGCCTTCCATCTGTTGCTGCGCGGCCAGCCGGGAACCGCTCAACTCGGCCATGCGCGGGCCGATCTCGGC
GAACACCGCCCCCGCTTCGACGCTCTCCGGCGTGGTCCAGACCGCCACCGCGGCGCCGTCGTCCGCGACC
CACACCTTGCCGATGTCGAGCCCGACGCGCGTGAGGAAGAGTTCTTGCAGCTCGGTGACCCGCTCGATGT
GGCGGTCCGGATCGACGGTGTGGCGCGTGGCGGGGTAGTCGGCGAACGCGGCGGCGAGGGTGCGTACGGC
CCTGGGGACGTCGTCGCGGGTGGCGAGGCGCACCGTGGGCTTGTACTCGGTCATGGTAAGCTAGCTTGGG
CTGCAGGTCGAAAGGCCCGGAGATGAGGAAGAGGAGAACAGCGCGGCAGACGTGCGCTTTTGAAGCGTGC
AGAATGCCGGGCCTCCGGAGGACCTTCGGGCGCCCGCCCCGCCCCTGAGCCCGCCCCTGAGCCCGCCCCC
GGACCCACCCCTTCCCAGCCTCTGAGCCCAGAAAGCGAAGGAGCAAAGCTGCTATTGGCCGCTGCCCCAA
AGGCCTACCCGCTTCCATTGCTCAGCGGTGCTGTCCATCTGCACGAGACTAGTGAGACGTGCTACTTCCA
TTTGTCACGTCCTGCACGACGCGAGCTGCGGGGCGGGGGGGAACTTCCTGACTAGGGGAGGAGTAGAAGG
TGGCGCGAAGGGGCCACCAAAGAACGGAGCCGGTTGGCGCCTACCGGTGGATGTGGAATGTGTGCGAGGC
CAGAGGCCACTTGTGTAGCGCCAAGTGCCCAGCGGGGCTGCTAAAGCGCATGCTCCAGACTGCCTTGGGA
AAAGCGCCTCCCCTACCCGGTAGAATTC
Features (pLannotate 1.2.2; 16 found; start..end, strand, type, name):
      1..215     +  promoter       H1 promoter: human H1 RNA promoter
    284..325     +  misc_feature   MCS (fragment): pBluescript multiple cloning site
    337..355     -  promoter       T3 promoter: promoter for bacteriophage T3 RNA polymerase
    400..416     -  protein_bind   lac operator: The lac repressor binds to the lac operator to inhibit transcription in E. coli. This inhibition can be relieved by adding lactose or isopropyl-β-D-thiogalactopyranoside (IPTG). lac repressor encoded by lacI
    424..454     -  promoter       lac promoter: promoter for the E. coli lac operon
    469..490     -  protein_bind   CAP binding site: CAP binding activates transcription in the presence of cAMP. E. coli catabolite activator protein
    503..595     -  CDS            lacI (fragment): lac repressor; lacI; The lac repressor binds to the lac operator to inhibit transcription in E. coli. This inhibition can be relieved by adding lactose or isopropyl-β-D-thiogalactopyranoside (IPTG).
    778..1366    -  rep_origin     ori: high-copy-number ColE1/pMB1/pBR322/pUC origin of replication
   1537..2397    -  CDS            AmpR: β-lactamase; bla; confers resistance to ampicillin, carbenicillin, and related antibiotics
   2398..2502    -  promoter       AmpR promoter: bla
   2555..2983    -  rep_origin     f1 ori (sequence partly withheld): f1 bacteriophage origin of replication; arrow indicates direction of (+) strand synthesis
   2988..3145    -  CDS            lacZα (fragment): LacZα fragment of β-galactosidase; lacZ fragment
   3148..3166    +  promoter       T7 promoter: promoter for bacteriophage T7 RNA polymerase
   3175..3227    +  misc_feature   MCS (fragment): pBluescript multiple cloning site
   3278..3877    -  CDS            PuroR: puromycin N-acetyltransferase; pac from Streptomyces alboniger; confers resistance to puromycin
   3902..4401    -  promoter       PGK promoter: mouse phosphoglycerate kinase 1 promoter
