[The description below was written by a language model from this plasmid's Addgene catalogue record and pLannotate feature annotations shown in this document.]
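Description:
alpha7-nAChR(scramble control) is a mammalian RNAi plasmid built on the pSuper backbone, a pBluescript-derived vector designed for intracellular production of short hairpin RNAs. It is the negative-control companion for knockdown of human CHRNA7, the gene encoding the alpha7 nicotinic acetylcholine receptor subunit. The insert is recorded as a scrambled control shRNA rather than a sequence intended to silence the receptor. The hairpin is driven by the human H1 RNA promoter, an RNA polymerase III promoter that produces small, defined transcripts suited to processing into siRNA-like species. The hairpin itself is not annotated in the feature table, but it presumably lies in the unannotated gap between the H1 promoter and the adjacent multiple-cloning-site fragment.

In bacteria the roughly 4.4 kb plasmid replicates from a high-copy ColE1/pUC-type origin and is selected with ampicillin through the β-lactamase gene. An f1 phage origin, T7 and T3 promoters, and remnants of the lac promoter/operator, lacZα and the pBluescript polylinker are carried over from the parental backbone and have no role in the RNAi function. The sequence annotation also shows a puromycin N-acetyltransferase gene under the mouse PGK promoter, oriented opposite to the H1 cassette. This cassette would allow puromycin selection of transfected mammalian cells, although the catalogue fields do not mention a mammalian selection marker.

The plasmid lacks viral packaging elements, so it would be delivered by transfection. Its stated purpose is expression of a control shRNA, providing a baseline for non-specific effects of hairpin expression alongside an alpha7 receptor-targeting construct. The associated work concerned nicotine-mediated signalling in the death and survival of T lymphocytes.
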