Addgene plasmid #86649: alpha7-nAChR(scramble control)
Purpose: expression of control shRNA
Depositing lab: Jaime Modiano. Depositing organization: University of Colorado Denver and Anschutz Medical Campus. Publication: Nicotine-mediated signals modulate cell death and survival of T lymphocytes. Oloris SC, Frazer-Abel AA, Jubala CM, Fosmire SP, Helm KM, Robinson SR, Korpela DM, Duckett MM, Baksh S, Modiano JF. Toxicol Appl Pharmacol. 2010 Feb 1;242(3):299-309. doi: 10.1016/j.taap.2009.10.020. Epub 2009 Nov 4. PubMed 19896492.
Backbone
  Vector backbone: pSuper
  Vector type: Mammalian Expression, RNAi
Growth in bacteria
  Bacterial resistance: Ampicillin, 100 μg/mL
  Growth temperature: 37°C
  Growth strain: DH5alpha
  Copy number: Unknown
Gene/Insert
  Gene/Insert name: CHRNA7 (control)
  gRNA/shRNA sequence: GCTCCTCATATATCATCAATA
  Species: H. sapiens (human)
  Promoter: H1
  Cloning method: Unknown
  Sequencing primers: 5′ T7
Terms and licenses: Academic/Nonprofit Terms; Industry Terms: Not Available to Industry
How to cite: alpha7-nAChR(scramble control) was a gift from Jaime Modiano (Addgene plasmid # 86649 ; http://n2t.net/addgene:86649 ; RRID:Addgene_86649)
